>Addgene plasmid #224503 | pME-mCerulean3-TUBB1A (JDW 1367) | addgene full sequence | sequence record 447030 | Addgene NGS Result
CTTTCCTGCGTTATCCCCTGATTCTGTGGATAACCGTATTACCGCCTTTGAGTGAGCTGATACCGCTCGC
CGCAGCCGAACGACCGAGCGCAGCGAGTCAGTGAGCGAGGAAGCGGAAGAGCGCCCAATACGCAAACCGC
CTCTCCCCGCGCGTTGGCCGATTCATTAATGCAGCTGGCACGACAGGTTTCCCGACTGGAAAGCGGGCAG
TGAGCGCAACGCAATTAATACGCGTACCGCTAGCCAGGAAGAGTTTGTAGAAACGCAAAAAGGCCATCCG
TCAGGATGGCCTTCTGCTTAGTTTGATGCCTGGCAGTTTATGGCGGGCGTCCTGCCCGCCACCCTCCGGG
CCGTTGCTTCACAACGTTCAAATCCGCTCCCGGCGGATTTGTCCTACTCAGGAGAGCGTTCACCGACAAA
CAACAGATAAAACGAAAGGCCCAGTCTTCCGACTGAGCCTTTCGTTTTATTTGATGCCTGGCAGTTCCCT
ACTCTCGCGTTAACGCTAGCATGGATGTTTTCCCAGTCACGACGTTGTAAAACGACGGCCAGTCTTAAGC
TCGGGCCCCAAATAATGATTTTATTTTGACTGATAGTGACCTGTTCGTTGCAACAAATTGATGAGCAATG
CTTTTTTATAATGCCAACTTTGTACAAAAAAGCAGGCTGCAAAGCTTGCGGCCGCACTAGTCGTTAAGAT
ACATTGATGAGTTTGGACAAACCACAACTAGAATGCAGTGAAAAAAATGCTTTATTTGTGAAATTTGTGA
TGCTATTGCTTTATTTGTAACCATTATAAGCTGCAATAAACAAGTTAACAACAACAATTGCATTCATTTT
ATGTTTCAGGTTCAGGGGGAGGTGTGGGAGGTTTTTTAAAGCAAGTAAAACCTCTACAAATGTGGTATGG
CTGATTATGATCAGTTATCTAGATCCGGTGGATCCTTAGTATTCCTCTCCTTCTTCCTCACCCTCTCCTT
CAACAGAATCCACACCAACCTCCTCATAATCCTTCTCAAGGGCAGCCATATCTTCACGGGCCTCTGAAAA
CTCGCCTTCCTCCATCCCCTCACCCACGTACCAGTGAACAAAGGCACGCTTGGCATACATCAGGTCAAAC
TTGTGGTCCAGGCGAGCCCAGGCCTCAGCAATGGCTGTGGTGTTGCTCAGCATGCACACAGCTCTCTGTA
CCTTGGCCAGGTCTCCACCAGGCACCACAGTGGGAGGCTGGTAGTTGATGCCAACCTTGAAGCCAGTGGG
GCACCAATCCACAAACTGGATGCTGCGCTTGGTTTTGATGGTGGCAATGGCAGCATTGACATCTTTGGGA
ACCACGTCACCACGGTACAACAGGCAGCAAGCCATGTATTTACCATGGCGAGGGTCACATTTCACCATCT
GGTTGGCTGGCTCAAAGCAAGCATTGGTGATCTCTGCTACAGAAAGCTGTTCATGGTAGGCTTTCTCAGC
AGAGATGACAGGGGCATATGTGGCCAGAGGGAAGTGGATGCGGGGGTAGGGCACCAGGTTGGTCTGGAAT
TCTGTCAGGTCAACATTCAGGGCTCCATCAAATCTCAGGGAAGCAGTGATGGAGGACACAATCTGGCTAA
TAAGGCGGTTAAGGTTAGTGTAGGTTGGGCGCTCGATATCGAGGTTTCTACGACAGATGTCATAGATGGC
CTCATTGTCTACCATGAAGGCACAATCAGAGTGCTCCAGGGTGGTGTGGGTGGTGAGGATGGAGTTGTAG
GGCTCAACTACAGCTGTGGAAACCTGGGGTGCTGGGTAAATGGAGAACTCCAGCTTGGACTTCTTGCCAT
AATCAACTGAGAGACGTTCCATGAGCAGGGAGGTGAACCCAGAACCAGTTCCCCCACCAAAGCTGTGGAA
AACCAAGAAGCCCTGAAGACCGGTGCACTGGTCAGCCAGCTTGCGAATTCGGTCCAACACAAGGTCAATG
ATCTCCTTGCCAATGGTGTAGTGCCCTCGGGCATAGTTATTGGCAGCATCTTCCTTGCCTGTGATGAGCT
GCTCAGGGTGGAAGAGCTGGCGGTAGGTGCCAGTGCGAACTTCATCAATGACTGTGGGTTCCAAGTCTAC
AAACACAGCCCGGGGCACGTGCTTGCCAGCGCCCGTCTCACTGAAGAAGGTGTTGAAGGAGTCATCTCCT
CCCCCAATGGTCTTGTCACTTGGCATCTGGCCATCGGGCTGGATGCCGTGTTCCAGGCAGTAGAGCTCCC
AGCAGGCATTGCCAATCTGGACACCAGCCTGGCCAACGTGGATGGAGATGCACTCACGCACGCTTCCGCT
TCCGCCGGATGCGCTGCCTCCACCGCTGCCAGATCTGAGTCCGGACTTGTACAGCTCGTCCATGCCGAGA
GTGATCCCGGCGGCGGTCACGAACTCCAGCAGGACCATGTGATCGCGCTTCTCGTTGGGGTCTTTGCTCA
GCTTGGACTGGGTGCTCAGGTAGTGGTTGTCGGGCAGCAGCACGGGGCCGTCGCCGATGGGGGTGTTCTG
CTGGTAGTGGTCGGCGAGCTGCACGCTGCCGTCCTCGATGTTGCAGTTGAGGCCGAAGTTGGCCTTGATG
CCGTTCTTCTGCTTGTCGGCGGTGATATAGACGTTGCCGTGGATGGCGTTGTACTCCAGCTTGTGCCCCA
GGATGTTGCCGTCCTCCTTGAAGTCGATGCCCTTCAGCTCGATGCGGTTCACCAGGGTGTCGCCCTCGAA
CTTCACCTCGGCGCGGGTCTTGTAGTTGCCGTCGTCCTTGAAGAAGATGGTGCGCTCCTGGACGTAGCCT
TCGGGCATGGCGGACTTGAAGAAGTCGTGCTGCTTCATGTGGTCGGGGTAGCGGGCGAAGCACTGCACGC
CCCAGCTCAGGGTGGTCACGAGGGTGGGCCAGGGCACGGGCAGCTTGCCGGTGGTGCAGATGAACTTCAG
GGTCAGCTTGCCGTAGGTGGCATCGCCCTCGCCCTCGCCGGACACGCTGAACTTGTGGCCGTTTACGTCG
CCGTCCAGCTCGACCAGGATGGGCACCACCCCGGTGAACAGCTCCTCGCCCTTGCTCACCATGGTGGCGT
GCCTCGAGTTAATTAAGGTACCTGCACCCAGCTTTCTTGTACAAAGTTGGCATTATAAGAAAGCATTGCT
TATCAATTTGTTGCAACGAACAGGTCACTATCAGTCAAAATAAAATCATTATTTGCCATCCAGCTGATAT
CCCCTATAGTGAGTCGTATTACATGGTCATAGCTGTTTCCTGGCAGCTCTGGCCCGTGTCTCAAAATCTC
TGATGTTACATTGCACAAGATAAAAATATATCATCATGAACAATAAAACTGTCTGCTTACATAAACAGTA
ATACAAGGGGTGTTATGAGCCATATTCAACGGGAAACGTCGAGGCCGCGATTAAATTCCAACATGGATGC
TGATTTATATGGGTATAAATGGGCTCGCGATAATGTCGGGCAATCAGGTGCGACAATCTATCGCTTGTAT
GGGAAGCCCGATGCGCCAGAGTTGTTTCTGAAACATGGCAAAGGTAGCGTTGCCAATGATGTTACAGATG
AGATGGTCAGACTAAACTGGCTGACGGAATTTATGCCTCTTCCGACCATCAAGCATTTTATCCGTACTCC
TGATGATGCATGGTTACTCACCACTGCGATCCCCGGAAAAACAGCATTCCAGGTATTAGAAGAATATCCT
GATTCAGGTGAAAATATTGTTGATGCGCTGGCAGTGTTCCTGCGCCGGTTGCATTCGATTCCTGTTTGTA
ATTGTCCTTTTAACAGCGATCGCGTATTTCGTCTCGCTCAGGCGCAATCACGAATGAATAACGGTTTGGT
TGATGCGAGTGATTTTGATGACGAGCGTAATGGCTGGCCTGTTGAACAAGTCTGGAAAGAAATGCATAAA
CTTTTGCCATTCTCACCGGATTCAGTCGTCACTCATGGTGATTTCTCACTTGATAACCTTATTTTTGACG
AGGGGAAATTAATAGGTTGTATTGATGTTGGACGAGTCGGAATCGCAGACCGATACCAGGATCTTGCCAT
CCTATGGAACTGCCTCGGTGAGTTTTCTCCTTCATTACAGAAACGGCTTTTTCAAAAATATGGTATTGAT
AATCCTGATATGAATAAATTGCAGTTTCATTTGATGCTCGATGAGTTTTTCTAATCAGAATTGGTTAATT
GGTTGTAACACTGGCAGAGCATTACGCTGACTTGACGGGACGGCGCAAGCTCATGACCAAAATCCCTTAA
CGTGAGTTACGCGTCGTTCCACTGAGCGTCAGACCCCGTAGAAAAGATCAAAGGATCTTCTTGAGATCCT
TTTTTTCTGCGCGTAATCTGCTGCTTGCAAACAAAAAAACCACCGCTACCAGCGGTGGTTTGTTTGCCGG
ATCAAGAGCTACCAACTCTTTTTCCGAAGGTAACTGGCTTCAGCAGAGCGCAGATACCAAATACTGTTCT
TCTAGTGTAGCCGTAGTTAGGCCACCACTTCAAGAACTCTGTAGCACCGCCTACATACCTCGCTCTGCTA
ATCCTGTTACCAGTGGCTGCTGCCAGTGGCGATAAGTCGTGTCTTACCGGGTTGGACTCAAGACGATAGT
TACCGGATAAGGCGCAGCGGTCGGGCTGAACGGGGGGTTCGTGCACACAGCCCAGCTTGGAGCGAACGAC
CTACACCGAACTGAGATACCTACAGCGTGAGCTATGAGAAAGCGCCACGCTTCCCGAAGGGAGAAAGGCG
GACAGGTATCCGGTAAGCGGCAGGGTCGGAACAGGAGAGCGCACGAGGGAGCTTCCAGGGGGAAACGCCT
GGTATCTTTATAGTCCTGTCGGGTTTCGCCACCTCTGACTTGAGCGTCGATTTTTGTGATGCTCGTCAGG
GGGGCGGAGCCTATGGAAAAACGCCAGCAACGCGGCCTTTTTACGGTTCCTGGCCTTTTGCTGGCCTTTT
GCTCACATGTT
Features (pLannotate 1.2.2; 13 found; start..end, strand, type, name):
    121..213     +  CDS            lacI (fragment): lac repressor; lacI; The lac repressor binds to the lac operator to inhibit transcription in E. coli. This inhibition can be relieved by adding lactose or isopropyl-β-D-thiogalactopyranoside (IPTG).
    268..295     -  terminator     rrnB T2 terminator: transcription terminator T2 from the E. coli rrnB gene
    427..470     +  terminator     rrnB T1 terminator: Escherichia coli rrnB; transcription terminator T1 from the E. coli rrnB gene
    517..553     -  CDS            lacZα (fragment): LacZα fragment of β-galactosidase; lacZ fragment
    569..668     +  protein_bind   attL1: mutant version of attL; recombination site for the Gateway® LR reaction LR Clonase™
    695..816     -  polyA_signal   SV40 poly(A) signal: SV40 polyadenylation signal
    839..923     -  CDS            large T antigen (fragment): large T antigen from SV40 (simian virus 40)
    949..2298    -  CDS            TBA1B_BOVIN: Experimental evidence at protein level: Swiss-Prot protein existence level 1. Tubulin is the major constituent of microtubules. It binds two moles of GTP, one at an exchangeable site on the beta chain and one at a non-exchangeable site on the alpha chain. From Bos taurus (Bovine).
   2356..3072    -  CDS            mCerulean3: mCerulean3 is a basic (constitutively fluorescent) cyan fluorescent protein published in 2011, derived from Aequorea victoria. It is reported to be a somewhat slowly-maturing monomer with very low acid sensitivity.
   3106..3205    -  protein_bind   attL2: mutant version of attL; recombination site for the Gateway® LR reaction LR Clonase™
   3223..3241    -  promoter       T7 promoter: promoter for bacteriophage T7 RNA polymerase
   3375..4184    +  CDS            KanR: aminoglycoside phosphotransferase; aph(3')-Ia; confers resistance to kanamycin in bacteria or G418 (Geneticin®) in eukaryotes
   4331..4919    +  rep_origin     ori: high-copy-number ColE1/pMB1/pBR322/pUC origin of replication
