[The description below was written by a language model from this plasmid's Addgene catalogue record and pLannotate feature annotations shown in this document.]
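Description:
pME-mCerulean3-TUBB1A (JDW 1367) is a Gateway middle entry clone built on the pDONR221 backbone, part of a multisite Gateway cloning toolbox aimed at vertebrate model systems. It is a bacterial cloning intermediate rather than an expression vector. It replicates in E. coli from a high-copy ColE1/pUC-type origin and is selected with kanamycin through the aph(3')-Ia KanR gene. The rrnB T1 and T2 terminators lie upstream of the recombination cassette, where they insulate it from read-through transcription. A T7 promoter lies just outside attL2, and the short lacI and lacZα fragments are annotated backbone remnants.

The payload lies between attL1 and attL2, the sites used in an LR Clonase reaction to transfer the insert into a destination vector, usually together with a 5' entry clone supplying a promoter and a 3' entry clone. In the sequenced record, the whole cassette is annotated on the reverse strand relative to the attL1-to-attL2 numbering. It consists of the monomeric cyan fluorescent protein mCerulean3 at the N-terminus, followed by a tubulin coding sequence, a small SV40 large T antigen fragment and an SV40 polyadenylation signal. No eukaryotic promoter is present in the entry clone, so expression depends on the assembled final construct. The catalogue name TUBB1A suggests a beta-tubulin, but the automated annotation matches the open reading frame best to an alpha-tubulin (bovine TBA1B). The record lists the insert species only as synthetic, so the exact tubulin identity and origin remain unresolved.

The stated purpose is to provide a fluorescently tagged tubulin for visualizing tubulin in cells.
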