Addgene plasmid #224503: pME-mCerulean3-TUBB1A (JDW 1367)
Purpose: Gateway compatible middle entry clone containing mCerulean3 fused to TUBB1A for visualizing tubulin in cells
Depositing lab: Joshua Wythe. Depositing organization: University of Virginia. Publication: Multisite Assembly of Gateway Induced Clones (MAGIC): a flexible cloning toolbox with diverse applications in vertebrate model systems. Gillespie W, Zhang Y, Ruiz OE, Cerda J, Ortiz-Guzman J, Turner WD, Largoza G, Sherman M, Mosser LE, Fujimoto E, Chien CB, Kwan KM, Arenkiel BR, Devine WP, Wythe JD. bioRxiv [Preprint]. 2024 Jul 13:2024.07.13.603267. doi: 10.1101/2024.07.13.603267. PubMed 39026881.
Backbone
  Vector backbone: pDONR221
  Vector type: Gateway cloning
Growth in bacteria
  Bacterial resistance: Kanamycin, 50 μg/mL
  Growth temperature: 37°C
  Growth strain: DH5alpha
  Copy number: High Copy
Gene/Insert
  Gene/Insert name: mCerulean3-TUBB1A
  Species: Synthetic
  Cloning method: Gateway Cloning
Terms and licenses: Academic/Nonprofit Terms; Industry Terms: Not Available to Industry
Depositor comments: Please visit https://doi.org/10.1101/2024.07.13.603267 for bioRxiv preprint.
How to cite: pME-mCerulean3-TUBB1A (JDW 1367) was a gift from Joshua Wythe (Addgene plasmid # 224503 ; http://n2t.net/addgene:224503 ; RRID:Addgene_224503)
